Addgene plasmid #89794: pLV hUbC-dCas9-dMQ1-EGFG
Purpose: Targeted CpG methylation
Depositing lab: Margaret Goodell. Depositing organization: Baylor College of Medicine. Publication: Targeted DNA methylation in vivo using an engineered dCas9-MQ1 fusion protein. Lei Y, Zhang X, Su J, Jeong M, Gundry MC, Huang YH, Zhou Y, Li W, Goodell MA. Nat Commun. 2017 Jul 11;8:16026. doi: 10.1038/ncomms16026. PubMed 28695892.
Backbone
  Vector backbone: pLV hUbC-dCas9-T2A-GFP (#53191)
  Backbone size w/o insert (bp): 14759
  Total vector size (bp): 15923
  Vector type: Mammalian Expression, Lentiviral, CRISPR
  Selectable markers: EGFP; Zeo marker is outside the LTRs and will not be packaged into virus.
Growth in bacteria
  Bacterial resistance: Ampicillin, 100 μg/mL
  Growth temperature: 37°C
  Growth strain: NEB Stable
  Copy number: Unknown
Gene/Insert
  Gene/Insert name: site-specific DNA-methyltransferase SssI (alt name: dCas9-dMQ1(C141S&S317A))
  Species: Synthetic; Spiroplasma sp. (strain MQ1)
  Insert size (bp): 1164
  Mutation: C141S, TGC-->TCC; S317A, AGC-->GCC
  GenBank ID: P15840.3
  Promoter: hUbC
  Tag / fusion protein: 3*FLAG (N terminal on insert); T2A-EGFP (C terminal on insert)
  Cloning method: Restriction Enzyme; 5′ cloning site NheI (destroyed during cloning); 3′ cloning site NheI (destroyed during cloning)
  Sequencing primers: 5′ GCGCCCTAGGGACAGCAAAGTGGAGAACAAAACA; 3′ GCGCCCTAGGGCCGCCGATCTTGTCAATG
Terms and licenses: Academic/Nonprofit Terms; Industry Terms: Not Available to Industry
How to cite: pLV hUbC-dCas9-dMQ1-EGFG was a gift from Margaret Goodell (Addgene plasmid # 89794 ; http://n2t.net/addgene:89794 ; RRID:Addgene_89794)
