[The description below was written by a language model from this plasmid's Addgene catalogue record and pLannotate feature annotations shown in this document.]
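Description:
pLV hUbC-dCas9-dMQ1-EGFG is a lentiviral, mammalian-expression CRISPR plasmid built on the pLV hUbC-dCas9-T2A-GFP backbone and catalogued for targeted CpG methylation. The human ubiquitin C promoter drives one open reading frame: an N-terminal 3xFLAG tag, S. pyogenes Cas9 (nuclease-dead dCas9 according to the catalogue entry), the CpG-specific DNA methyltransferase M.SssI from Spiroplasma strain MQ1, and EGFP. The catalogue describes a T2A peptide linking EGFP to the fusion, so the reporter would be released as a separate protein that marks transduced cells. The MQ1 insert carries two substitutions, C141S and S317A. The "dMQ1" name suggests a catalytically inactivated methyltransferase, probably a negative control for active dCas9-MQ1 fusions, but the record does not state this. No guide RNA cassette is annotated, so guides would have to be supplied separately.

The expression cassette lies between HIV-1 elements typical of a CMV-driven lentiviral transfer vector: a CMV enhancer/promoter fused to a truncated 5' LTR, the Ψ packaging signal, RRE for Rev-dependent export, and cPPT/CTS upstream, with WPRE and a second truncated LTR downstream, followed by a bGH polyadenylation signal. Two loxP sites in the same orientation flank the UbC-driven cassette, which in principle allows Cre-mediated excision. Outside the LTRs, an SV40/EM7-driven bleomycin/Zeocin resistance gene is present but is not packaged into virus, so EGFP is the practical marker in transduced cells. In bacteria the plasmid is maintained through a high-copy ColE1/pUC-type origin and ampicillin resistance, and an f1 origin is also present. The sequenced record (16,137 nt) is slightly longer than the listed total size of 15,923 bp.
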