Features (pLannotate 1.2.2; 45 found; start..end, strand, type, name):
     68..1279    +  promoter       UbC promoter: human ubiquitin C promoter
   1290..1308    -  misc_feature   MCS (fragment): pUC18/19 multiple cloning site
   1317..1382    +  CDS            3xFLAG: three tandem FLAG® epitope tags, followed by an enterokinase cleavage site
   1419..5522    +  CDS            Cas9: Cas9 (Csn1) endonuclease from the Streptococcus pyogenes Type II CRISPR/Cas system generates RNA-guided double strand breaks in DNA
   5565..6719    +  CDS            sssIM: MTSI_SPISQ - Also known as mssSI. Protein inferred from homology: Swiss-Prot protein existence level 3. This de-novo methylase methylates completely and exclusively CG residues in Spiroplasma strain MQ-1 DNA. From Spiroplasma monobiae (strain ATCC 33825 / MQ-1).
   6786..7499    +  CDS            EGFP: EGFP is a basic (constitutively fluorescent) green fluorescent protein published in 1996, derived from Aequorea victoria. It is reported to be a rapidly-maturing weak dimer with moderate acid sensitivity.
   7515..7548    +  protein_bind   loxP: Cre-mediated recombination occurs in the 8-bp core sequence (GCATACAT). Cre recombinase
   7549..7573    +  misc_feature   MCS (fragment): pBluescript multiple cloning site
   7573..8161    +  misc_feature   WPRE: woodchuck hepatitis virus posttranscriptional regulatory element
   8098..8679    +  CDS            nef (fragment): NEF_HV1H2 - Experimental evidence at protein level: Swiss-Prot protein existence level 1. Extracellular Nef protein targets CD4(+) T-lymphocytes for apoptosis by interacting with CXCR4 surface receptors. From Human immunodeficiency virus type 1 group M subtype B (isolate HXB2) (HIV-1).
   8686..8866    +  LTR            5' LTR (truncated): truncated 5' long terminal repeat (LTR) from HIV-1
   8898..9122    +  polyA_signal   bGH poly(A) signal: bovine growth hormone polyadenylation signal
   9126..9147    +  promoter       SV40 promoter (fragment): SV40 enhancer and early promoter
   9168..9596    +  rep_origin     f1 ori (sequence partly withheld): f1 bacteriophage origin of replication; arrow indicates direction of (+) strand synthesis
   9610..9837    +  promoter       SV40 promoter (fragment): SV40 enhancer and early promoter
   9838..10128   +  promoter       SV40 promoter (fragment): SV40 enhancer and early promoter
  10176..10223   +  promoter       EM7 promoter: synthetic bacterial promoter&nbsp
  10242..10616   +  CDS            BleoR: antibiotic-binding protein; Sh ble from Streptoalloteichus hindustanus; confers resistance to bleomycin, phleomycin, and Zeocin™
  10626..10751   +  CDS            ble (fragment): BLE_KLEPN - Experimental evidence at protein level: Swiss-Prot protein existence level 1. Binding protein with a strong affinity to the bleomycin family of antibiotics. Binds to CL990; an antimitotic-antibiotic compound. From Klebsiella pneumoniae.
  10746..10867   +  polyA_signal   SV40 poly(A) signal: SV40 polyadenylation signal
  10938..10960   -  protein_bind   lac operator (fragment): The lac repressor binds to the lac operator to inhibit transcription in E. coli. This inhibition can be relieved by adding lactose or isopropyl-β-D-thiogalactopyranoside (IPTG). lac repressor encoded by lacI
  10964..10994   -  promoter       lac promoter: promoter for the E. coli lac operon
  11009..11030   -  protein_bind   CAP binding site: CAP binding activates transcription in the presence of cAMP. E. coli catabolite activator protein
  11043..11135   -  CDS            lacI (fragment): lac repressor; lacI; The lac repressor binds to the lac operator to inhibit transcription in E. coli. This inhibition can be relieved by adding lactose or isopropyl-β-D-thiogalactopyranoside (IPTG).
  11318..11906   -  rep_origin     ori: high-copy-number ColE1/pMB1/pBR322/pUC origin of replication
  12077..12937   -  CDS            AmpR: β-lactamase; bla; confers resistance to ampicillin, carbenicillin, and related antibiotics
  12938..13042   -  promoter       AmpR promoter: bla
  13101..13153   -  misc_feature   bom (fragment): basis of mobility region from pBR322
  13308..13687   +  enhancer       CMV enhancer: human cytomegalovirus immediate early enhancer
  13688..13887   +  promoter       CMV promoter: human cytomegalovirus (CMV) immediate early promoter
  13905..14085   +  LTR            5' LTR (truncated): truncated 5' long terminal repeat (LTR) from HIV-1
  14132..14257   +  misc_feature   HIV-1 Ψ: packaging signal of human immunodeficiency virus type 1
  14241..14604   +  CDS            HIV-1 gag (fragment): gag protein from human immunodeficiency virus 1; gag
  14750..14983   +  misc_feature   RRE: The Rev response element (RRE) of HIV-1 allows for Rev-dependent mRNA export from the nucleus to the cytoplasm.
  15360..15460   +  CDS            Rev (fragment): human immunodeficiency virus 1 (HIV-1) Rev protein; rev; enhances nuclear export of unspliced and incompletely spliced viral mRNAs
  15510..15627   +  misc_feature   cPPT/CTS: central polypurine tract and central termination sequence of HIV-1
  15672..15705   +  protein_bind   loxP: Cre-mediated recombination occurs in the 8-bp core sequence (GCATACAT). Cre recombinase
  15723..15741   -  rep_origin     f1 ori (fragment): f1 bacteriophage origin of replication; arrow indicates direction of (+) strand synthesis
  15746..15901   -  CDS            lacZα (fragment): LacZα fragment of β-galactosidase; lacZ fragment
  15909..15927   +  promoter       T7 promoter: promoter for bacteriophage T7 RNA polymerase
  15936..15959   -  misc_feature   MCS (fragment): pBluescript multiple cloning site
  15975..15993   -  promoter       T3 promoter: promoter for bacteriophage T3 RNA polymerase
  16036..16058   -  protein_bind   lac operator (fragment): The lac repressor binds to the lac operator to inhibit transcription in E. coli. This inhibition can be relieved by adding lactose or isopropyl-β-D-thiogalactopyranoside (IPTG). lac repressor encoded by lacI
  16062..16092   -  promoter       lac promoter: promoter for the E. coli lac operon
  16107..16128   -  protein_bind   CAP binding site: CAP binding activates transcription in the presence of cAMP. E. coli catabolite activator protein
>Addgene plasmid #89794 | pLV hUbC-dCas9-dMQ1-EGFG | addgene full sequence | sequence record 177707 | Addgene NGS Result
CGCTCAATGCCCGCTTTCCACTGCATGACGTCTCCACAATTAATTAACCCGTGTCGGCTCCAGATCTGGC
CTCCGCGCCGGGTTTTGGCGCCTCCCGCGGGCGCCCCCCTCCTCACGGCGAGCGCTGCCACGTCAGACGA
AGGGCGCAGCGAGCGTCCTGATCCTTCCGCCCGGACGCTCAGGACAGCGGCCCGCTGCTCATAAGACTCG
GCCTTAGAACCCCAGTATCAGCAGAAGGACATTTTAGGACGGGACTTGGGTGACTCTAGGGCACTGGTTT
TCTTTCCAGAGAGCGGAACAGGCGAGGAAAAGTAGTCCCTTCTCGGCGATTCTGCGGAGGGATCTCCGTG
GGGCGGTGAACGCCGATGATTATATAAGGACGCGCCGGGTGTGGCACAGCTAGTTCCGTCGCAGCCGGGA
TTTGGGTCGCGGTTCTTGTTTGTGGATCGCTGTGATCGTCACTTGGTGAGTAGCGGGCTGCTGGGCTGGC
CGGGGCTTTCGTGGCCGCCGGGCCGCTCGGTGGGACGGAAGCGTGTGGAGAGACCGCCAAGGGCTGTAGT
CTGGGTCCGCGAGCAAGGTTGCCCTGAACTGGGGGTTGGGGGGAGCGCAGCAAAATGGCGGCTGTTCCCG
AGTCTTGAATGGAAGACGCTTGTGAGGCGGGCTGTGAGGTCGTTGAAACAAGGTGGGGGGCATGGTGGGC
GGCAAGAACCCAAGGTCTTGAGGCCTTCGCTAATGCGGGAAAGCTCTTATTCGGGTGAGATGGGCTGGGG
CACCATCTGGGGACCCTGACGTGAAGTTTGTCACTGACTGGAGAACTCGGTTTGTCGTCTGTTGCGGGGG
CGGCAGTTATGGCGGTGCCGTTGGGCAGTGCACCCGTACCTTTGGGAGCGCGCGCCCTCGTCGTGTCGTG
ACGTCACCCGTTCTGTTGGCTTATAATGCAGGGTGGGGCCACCTGCCGGTAGGTGTGCGGTAGGCTTTTC
TCCGTCGCAGGACGCAGGGTTCGGGCCTAGGGTAGGCTCTCCTGAATCGACAGGCGCCGGACCTCTGGTG
AGGGGAGGGATAAGTGAGGCGTCAGTTTCTTTGGTCGGTTTTATGTACCTATCTTCTTAAGTAGCTGAAG
CTCCGGTTTTGAACTATGCGCTCGGGGTTGGCGAGTGTGTTTTGTGAAGTTTTTTAGGCACCTTTTGAAA
TGTAATCATTTGGGTCAATATGTAATTTTCAGTGTTAGACTAGTAAATTGTCCGCTAAATTCTGGCCGTT
TTTGGCTTTTTTGTTAGACGAAGCTTGGGCTGCAGGTCGACTCTAGAGCCACCATGGACTACAAAGACCA
TGACGGTGATTATAAAGATCATGACATCGATTACAAGGATGACGATGACAAGATGGCCCCCAAGAAGAAG
AGGAAGGTGGGCCGCGGAATGGACAAGAAGTACTCCATTGGGCTCGCCATCGGCACAAACAGCGTCGGCT
GGGCCGTCATTACGGACGAGTACAAGGTGCCGAGCAAAAAATTCAAAGTTCTGGGCAATACCGATCGCCA
CAGCATAAAGAAGAACCTCATTGGCGCCCTCCTGTTCGACTCCGGGGAAACCGCCGAAGCCACGCGGCTC
AAAAGAACAGCACGGCGCAGATATACCCGCAGAAAGAATCGGATCTGCTACCTGCAGGAGATCTTTAGTA
ATGAGATGGCTAAGGTGGATGACTCTTTCTTCCATAGGCTGGAGGAGTCCTTTTTGGTGGAGGAGGATAA
AAAGCACGAGCGCCACCCAATCTTTGGCAATATCGTGGACGAGGTGGCGTACCATGAAAAGTACCCAACC
ATATATCATCTGAGGAAGAAGCTTGTAGACAGTACTGATAAGGCTGACTTGCGGTTGATCTATCTCGCGC
TGGCGCATATGATCAAATTTCGGGGACACTTCCTCATCGAGGGGGACCTGAACCCAGACAACAGCGATGT
CGACAAACTCTTTATCCAACTGGTTCAGACTTACAATCAGCTTTTCGAAGAGAACCCGATCAACGCATCC
GGAGTTGACGCCAAAGCAATCCTGAGCGCTAGGCTGTCCAAATCCCGGCGGCTCGAAAACCTCATCGCAC
AGCTCCCTGGGGAGAAGAAGAACGGCCTGTTTGGTAATCTTATCGCCCTGTCACTCGGGCTGACCCCCAA
CTTTAAATCTAACTTCGACCTGGCCGAAGATGCCAAGCTTCAACTGAGCAAAGACACCTACGATGATGAT
CTCGACAATCTGCTGGCCCAGATCGGCGACCAGTACGCAGACCTTTTTTTGGCGGCAAAGAACCTGTCAG
ACGCCATTCTGCTGAGTGATATTCTGCGAGTGAACACGGAGATCACCAAAGCTCCGCTGAGCGCTAGTAT
GATCAAGCGCTATGATGAGCACCACCAAGACTTGACTTTGCTGAAGGCCCTTGTCAGACAGCAACTGCCT
GAGAAGTACAAGGAAATTTTCTTCGATCAGTCTAAAAATGGCTACGCCGGATACATTGACGGCGGAGCAA
GCCAGGAGGAATTTTACAAATTTATTAAGCCCATCTTGGAAAAAATGGACGGCACCGAGGAGCTGCTGGT
AAAGCTTAACAGAGAAGATCTGTTGCGCAAACAGCGCACTTTCGACAATGGAAGCATCCCCCACCAGATT
CACCTGGGCGAACTGCACGCTATCCTCAGGCGGCAAGAGGATTTCTACCCCTTTTTGAAAGATAACAGGG
AAAAGATTGAGAAAATCCTCACATTTCGGATACCCTACTATGTAGGCCCCCTCGCCCGGGGAAATTCCAG
ATTCGCGTGGATGACTCGCAAATCAGAAGAGACCATCACTCCCTGGAACTTCGAGGAAGTCGTGGATAAG
GGGGCCTCTGCCCAGTCCTTCATCGAAAGGATGACTAACTTTGATAAAAATCTGCCTAACGAAAAGGTGC
TTCCTAAACACTCTCTGCTGTACGAGTACTTCACAGTTTATAACGAGCTCACCAAGGTCAAATACGTCAC
AGAAGGGATGAGAAAGCCAGCATTCCTGTCTGGAGAGCAGAAGAAAGCTATCGTGGACCTCCTCTTCAAG
ACGAACCGGAAAGTTACCGTGAAACAGCTCAAAGAAGACTATTTCAAAAAGATTGAATGTTTCGACTCTG
TTGAAATCAGCGGAGTGGAGGATCGCTTCAACGCATCCCTGGGAACGTATCACGATCTCCTGAAAATCAT
TAAAGACAAGGACTTCCTGGACAATGAGGAGAACGAGGACATTCTTGAGGACATTGTCCTCACCCTTACG
TTGTTTGAAGATAGGGAGATGATTGAAGAACGCTTGAAAACTTACGCTCATCTCTTCGACGACAAAGTCA
TGAAACAGCTCAAGAGGCGCCGATATACAGGATGGGGGCGGCTGTCAAGAAAACTGATCAATGGGATCCG
AGACAAGCAGAGTGGAAAGACAATCCTGGATTTTCTTAAGTCCGATGGATTTGCCAACCGGAACTTCATG
CAGTTGATCCATGATGACTCTCTCACCTTTAAGGAGGACATCCAGAAAGCACAAGTTTCTGGCCAGGGGG
ACAGTCTTCACGAGCACATCGCTAATCTTGCAGGTAGCCCAGCTATCAAAAAGGGAATACTGCAGACCGT
TAAGGTCGTGGATGAACTCGTCAAAGTAATGGGAAGGCATAAGCCCGAGAATATCGTTATCGAGATGGCC
CGAGAGAACCAAACTACCCAGAAGGGACAGAAGAACAGTAGGGAAAGGATGAAGAGGATTGAAGAGGGTA
TAAAAGAACTGGGGTCCCAAATCCTTAAGGAACACCCAGTTGAAAACACCCAGCTTCAGAATGAGAAGCT
CTACCTGTACTACCTGCAGAACGGCAGGGACATGTACGTGGATCAGGAACTGGACATCAATCGGCTCTCC
GACTACGACGTGGATGCCATCGTGCCCCAGTCTTTTCTCAAAGATGATTCTATTGATAATAAAGTGTTGA
CAAGATCCGATAAAAATAGAGGGAAGAGTGATAACGTCCCCTCAGAAGAAGTTGTCAAGAAAATGAAAAA
TTATTGGCGGCAGCTGCTGAACGCCAAACTGATCACACAACGGAAGTTCGATAATCTGACTAAGGCTGAA
CGAGGTGGCCTGTCTGAGTTGGATAAAGCCGGCTTCATCAAAAGGCAGCTTGTTGAGACACGCCAGATCA
CCAAGCACGTGGCCCAAATTCTCGATTCACGCATGAACACCAAGTACGATGAAAATGACAAACTGATTCG
AGAGGTGAAAGTTATTACTCTGAAGTCTAAGCTGGTCTCAGATTTCAGAAAGGACTTTCAGTTTTATAAG
GTGAGAGAGATCAACAATTACCACCATGCGCATGATGCCTACCTGAATGCAGTGGTAGGCACTGCACTTA
TCAAAAAATATCCCAAGCTTGAATCTGAATTTGTTTACGGAGACTATAAAGTGTACGATGTTAGGAAAAT
GATCGCAAAGTCTGAGCAGGAAATAGGCAAGGCCACCGCTAAGTACTTCTTTTACAGCAATATTATGAAT
TTTTTCAAGACCGAGATTACACTGGCCAATGGAGAGATTCGGAAGCGACCACTTATCGAAACAAACGGAG
AAACAGGAGAAATCGTGTGGGACAAGGGTAGGGATTTCGCGACAGTCCGGAAGGTCCTGTCCATGCCGCA
GGTGAACATCGTTAAAAAGACCGAAGTACAGACCGGAGGCTTCTCCAAGGAAAGTATCCTCCCGAAAAGG
AACAGCGACAAGCTGATCGCACGCAAAAAAGATTGGGACCCCAAGAAATACGGCGGATTCGATTCTCCTA
CAGTCGCTTACAGTGTACTGGTTGTGGCCAAAGTGGAGAAAGGGAAGTCTAAAAAACTCAAAAGCGTCAA
GGAACTGCTGGGCATCACAATCATGGAGCGATCAAGCTTCGAAAAAAACCCCATCGACTTTCTCGAGGCG
AAAGGATATAAAGAGGTCAAAAAAGACCTCATCATTAAGCTTCCCAAGTACTCTCTCTTTGAGCTTGAAA
ACGGCCGGAAACGAATGCTCGCTAGTGCGGGCGAGCTGCAGAAAGGTAACGAGCTGGCACTGCCCTCTAA
ATACGTTAATTTCTTGTATCTGGCCAGCCACTATGAAAAGCTCAAAGGGTCTCCCGAAGATAATGAGCAG
AAGCAGCTGTTCGTGGAACAACACAAACACTACCTTGATGAGATCATCGAGCAAATAAGCGAATTCTCCA
AAAGAGTGATCCTCGCCGACGCTAACCTCGATAAGGTGCTTTCTGCTTACAATAAGCACAGGGATAAGCC
CATCAGGGAGCAGGCAGAAAACATTATCCACTTGTTTACTCTGACCAACTTGGGCGCGCCTGCAGCCTTC
AAGTACTTCGACACCACCATAGACAGAAAGCGGTACACCTCTACAAAGGAGGTCCTGGACGCCACACTGA
TTCATCAGTCAATTACGGGGCTCTATGAAACAAGAATCGACCTCTCTCAGCTCGGTGGAGACAGCAGGGC
TGACCCCAAGAAGAAGAGGAAGGTGGCTAGGGACAGCAAAGTGGAGAACAAAACAAAGAAGCTGAGAGTG
TTCGAAGCCTTCGCCGGCATTGGCGCCCAGAGAAAGGCCCTGGAGAAAGTGAGGAAGGACGAGTACGAGA
TCGTGGGACTGGCCGAGTGGTATGTGCCCGCCATCGTCATGTACCAGGCCATCCATAACAACTTCCACAC
CAAGCTCGAGTACAAGTCCGTCAGCAGAGAGGAGATGATCGACTACCTCGAGAACAAGACCCTGTCCTGG
AACAGCAAGAACCCCGTCAGCAACGGATACTGGAAGAGGAAGAAGGATGACGAGCTGAAGATCATCTACA
ACGCCATCAAGCTGTCCGAAAAGGAGGGCAACATTTTCGACATCAGGGACCTCTACAAGAGGACACTGAA
GAACATCGACCTGCTCACCTACAGCTTCCCTTCCCAGGACCTGAGCCAGCAAGGCATCCAGAAGGGCATG
AAGAGGGGAAGCGGCACCAGATCCGGCCTGCTCTGGGAGATCGAAAGAGCCCTGGACTCCACCGAGAAGA
ACGACCTGCCTAAGTACCTCCTCATGGAGAACGTGGGAGCCCTGCTGCACAAGAAGAACGAGGAGGAGCT
GAACCAATGGAAGCAGAAGCTGGAGAGCCTGGGCTACCAGAACAGCATCGAAGTCCTCAATGCTGCCGAT
TTCGGATCCAGCCAGGCCAGGAGGAGAGTGTTCATGATCTCCACCCTCAATGAGTTCGTGGAACTGCCTA
AGGGCGACAAGAAGCCCAAGAGCATCAAAAAGGTGCTGAACAAGATCGTGAGCGAGAAGGACATCCTCAA
CAACCTGCTGAAATACAACCTCACCGAATTCAAGAAGACCAAGTCCAACATCAACAAGGCCAGCCTGATC
GGCTACTCCAAGTTCAACTCCGAGGGCTATGTGTACGACCCCGAGTTCACAGGCCCCACACTGACAGCTG
CCGGCGCCAACTCCAGGATCAAGATCAAGGACGGCAGCAACATCAGGAAGATGAACAGCGACGAGACCTT
CCTGTACATCGGCTTTGACAGCCAGGACGGCAAGAGAGTGAACGAAATCGAGTTCCTGACCGAGAACCAG
AAGATCTTCGTGTGTGGCAACAGCATCAGCGTGGAGGTGCTGGAGGCCATCATTGACAAGATCGGCGGCC
CTAGCGAGGGCAGAGGAAGTCTTCTAACATGCGGTGACGTGGAGGAGAATCCCGGCCCTGGTACCGTGAG
CAAGGGCGAGGAGCTGTTCACCGGGGTGGTGCCCATCCTGGTCGAGCTGGACGGCGACGTAAACGGCCAC
AAGTTCAGCGTGTCCGGCGAGGGCGAGGGCGATGCCACCTACGGCAAGCTGACCCTGAAGTTCATCTGCA
CCACCGGCAAGCTGCCCGTGCCCTGGCCCACCCTCGTGACCACCCTGACCTACGGCGTGCAGTGCTTCAG
CCGCTACCCCGACCACATGAAGCAGCACGACTTCTTCAAGTCCGCCATGCCCGAAGGCTACGTCCAGGAG
CGCACCATCTTCTTCAAGGACGACGGCAACTACAAGACCCGCGCCGAGGTGAAGTTCGAGGGCGACACCC
TGGTGAACCGCATCGAGCTGAAGGGCATCGACTTCAAGGAGGACGGCAACATCCTGGGGCACAAGCTGGA
GTACAACTACAACAGCCACAACGTCTATATCATGGCCGACAAGCAGAAGAACGGCATCAAGGTGAACTTC
AAGATCCGCCACAACATCGAGGACGGCAGCGTGCAGCTCGCCGACCACTACCAGCAGAACACCCCCATCG
GCGACGGCCCCGTGCTGCTGCCCGACAACCACTACCTGAGCACCCAGTCCGCCCTGAGCAAAGACCCCAA
CGAGAAGCGCGATCACATGGTCCTGCTGGAGTTCGTGACCGCCGCCGGGATCACTCTCGGCATGGACGAG
CTGTACAAGACCGGTTGATAATAGATAACTTCGTATAGCATACATTATACGAAGTTATGAATTCGATATC
AAGCTTATCGATAATCAACCTCTGGATTACAAAATTTGTGAAAGATTGACTGGTATTCTTAACTATGTTG
CTCCTTTTACGCTATGTGGATACGCTGCTTTAATGCCTTTGTATCATGCTATTGCTTCCCGTATGGCTTT
CATTTTCTCCTCCTTGTATAAATCCTGGTTGCTGTCTCTTTATGAGGAGTTGTGGCCCGTTGTCAGGCAA
CGTGGCGTGGTGTGCACTGTGTTTGCTGACGCAACCCCCACTGGTTGGGGCATTGCCACCACCTGTCAGC
TCCTTTCCGGGACTTTCGCTTTCCCCCTCCCTATTGCCACGGCGGAACTCATCGCCGCCTGCCTTGCCCG
CTGCTGGACAGGGGCTCGGCTGTTGGGCACTGACAATTCCGTGGTGTTGTCGGGGAAATCATCGTCCTTT
CCTTGGCTGCTCGCCTGTGTTGCCACCTGGATTCTGCGCGGGACGTCCTTCTGCTACGTCCCTTCGGCCC
TCAATCCAGCGGACCTTCCTTCCCGCGGCCTGCTGCCGGCTCTGCGGCCTCTTCCGCGTCTTCGCCTTCG
CCCTCAGACGAGTCGGATCTCCCTTTGGGCCGCCTCCCCGCATCGATACCGTCGACCTCGAGACCTAGAA
AAACATGGAGCAATCACAAGTAGCAATACAGCAGCTACCAATGCTGATTGTGCCTGGCTAGAAGCACAAG
AGGAGGAGGAGGTGGGTTTTCCAGTCACACCTCAGGTACCTTTAAGACCAATGACTTACAAGGCAGCTGT
AGATCTTAGCCACTTTTTAAAAGAAAAGGGGGGACTGGAAGGGCTAATTCACTCCCAACGAAGACAAGAT
ATCCTTGATCTGTGGATCTACCACACACAAGGCTACTTCCCTGATTGGCAGAACTACACACCAGGGCCAG
GGATCAGATATCCACTGACCTTTGGATGGTGCTACAAGCTAGTACCAGTTGAGCAAGAGAAGGTAGAAGA
AGCCAATGAAGGAGAGAACACCCGCTTGTTACACCCTGTGAGCCTGCATGGGATGGATGACCCGGAGAGA
GAAGTATTAGAGTGGAGGTTTGACAGCCGCCTAGCATTTCATCACATGGCCCGAGAGCTGCATCCGGACT
GTACTGGGTCTCTCTGGTTAGACCAGATCTGAGCCTGGGAGCTCTCTGGCTAACTAGGGAACCCACTGCT
TAAGCCTCAATAAAGCTTGCCTTGAGTGCTTCAAGTAGTGTGTGCCCGTCTGTTGTGTGACTCTGGTAAC
TAGAGATCCCTCAGACCCTTTTAGTCAGTGTGGAAAATCTCTAGCAGGGCCCGTTTAAACCCGCTGATCA
GCCTCGACTGTGCCTTCTAGTTGCCAGCCATCTGTTGTTTGCCCCTCCCCCGTGCCTTCCTTGACCCTGG
AAGGTGCCACTCCCACTGTCCTTTCCTAATAAAATGAGGAAATTGCATCGCATTGTCTGAGTAGGTGTCA
TTCTATTCTGGGGGGTGGGGTGGGGCAGGACAGCAAGGGGGAGGATTGGGAAGACAATAGCAGGCATGCT
GGGGATGCGGTGGGCTCTATGGCTTCTGAGGCGGAAAGAACCAGCTGGGGCTCTAGGGGGTATCCCC
[124 nt withheld, positions 9168-9291]
C
[91 nt withheld, positions 9293-9383]
A
[49 nt withheld, positions 9385-9433]
CCTTTGACGTTGGAGTCCACGTTCTTT
[37 nt withheld, positions 9461-9497]
ACCCTATCTCGGTCTATTCTTTTGATTTATAAGGGATTTTGCCGATTTCGGCCTATTGGTTAAAAAATGA
GCTGATTTAACAAAAATTTAACGCGAATTAATTCTGTGGAATGTGTGTCAGTTAGGGTGTGGAAAGTCCC
CAGGCTCCCCAGCAGGCAGAAGTATGCAAAGCATGCATCTCAATTAGTCAGCAACCAGGTGTGGAAAGTC
CCCAGGCTCCCCAGCAGGCAGAAGTATGCAAAGCATGCATCTCAATTAGTCAGCAACCATAGTCCCGCCC
CTAACTCCGCCCATCCCGCCCCTAACTCCGCCCAGTTCCGCCCATTCTCCGCCCCATGGCGCAGGCAGAA
GTATGCAAAGCATGCATCTCAATTAGTCAGCAACCAGGTGTGGAAAGTCCCCAGGCTCCCCAGCAGGCAG
AAGTATGCAAAGCATGCATCTCAATTAGTCAGCAACCATAGTCCCGCCCCTAACTCCGCCCATCCCGCCC
CTAACTCCGCCCAGTTCCGCCCATTCTCCGCCCCATGGCTGACTAATTTTTTTTATTTATGCAGAGGCCG
AGGCCGCCTCTGCCTCTGAGCTATTCCAGAAGTAGTGAGGAGGCTTTTTTGGAGGCCTAGGCTTTTGCAA
AAAGCTCCCGGGAGCTTGTATATCCATTTTCGGATCTGATCAGCACGTGTTGACAATTAATCATCGGCAT
AGTATATCGGCATAGTATAATACGACAAGGTGAGGAACTAAACCATGGCCAAGTTGACCAGTGCCGTTCC
GGTGCTCACCGCGCGCGACGTCGCCGGAGCGGTCGAGTTCTGGACCGACCGGCTCGGGTTCTCCCGGGAC
TTCGTGGAGGACGACTTCGCCGGTGTGGTCCGGGACGACGTGACCCTGTTCATCAGCGCGGTCCAGGACC
AGGTGGTGCCGGACAACACCCTGGCCTGGGTGTGGGTGCGCGGCCTGGACGAGCTGTACGCCGAGTGGTC
GGAGGTCGTGTCCACGAACTTCCGGGACGCCTCCGGGCCGGCCATGACCGAGATCGGCGAGCAGCCGTGG
GGGCGGGAGTTCGCCCTGCGCGACCCGGCCGGCAACTACGTGCACTTCGTGGCCGAGGAGCAGGACTGAC
ACGTGCTACGAGATTTCGATTCCACCGCCGCCTTCTATGAAAGGTTGGGCTTCGGAATCGTTTTCCGGGA
CGCCGGCTGGATGATCCTCCAGCGCGGGGATCTCATGCTGGAGTTCTTCGCCCACCCCAACTTGTTTATT
GCAGCTTATAATGGTTACAAATAAAGCAATAGCATCACAAATTTCACAAATAAAGCATTTTTTTCACTGC
ATTCTAGTTGTGGTTTGTCCAAACTCATCAATGTATCTTATCATGTCTGTATACCGTCGACCTCTAGCTA
GAGCTTGGCGTAATCATGGTCATAGCTGTTTCCTGTGTGAAATTGTTATCCGCTCACAATTCCACACAAC
ATACGAGCCGGAAGCATAAAGTGTAAAGCCTGGGGTGCCTAATGAGTGAGCTAACTCACATTAATTGCGT
TGCGCTCACTGCCCGCTTTCCAGTCGGGAAACCTGTCGTGCCAGCTGCATTAATGAATCGGCCAACGCGC
GGGGAGAGGCGGTTTGCGTATTGGGCGCTCTTCCGCTTCCTCGCTCACTGACTCGCTGCGCTCGGTCGTT
CGGCTGCGGCGAGCGGTATCAGCTCACTCAAAGGCGGTAATACGGTTATCCACAGAATCAGGGGATAACG
CAGGAAAGAACATGTGAGCAAAAGGCCAGCAAAAGGCCAGGAACCGTAAAAAGGCCGCGTTGCTGGCGTT
TTTCCATAGGCTCCGCCCCCCTGACGAGCATCACAAAAATCGACGCTCAAGTCAGAGGTGGCGAAACCCG
ACAGGACTATAAAGATACCAGGCGTTTCCCCCTGGAAGCTCCCTCGTGCGCTCTCCTGTTCCGACCCTGC
CGCTTACCGGATACCTGTCCGCCTTTCTCCCTTCGGGAAGCGTGGCGCTTTCTCATAGCTCACACTGTAG
GTATCTCAGTTCGGTGTAGGTCGTTCGCTCCAAGCTGGGCTGTGTGCACGAACCCCCCGTTCAGCCCGAC
CGCTGCGCCTTATCCGGTAACTATCGTCTTGAGTCCAACCCGGTAAGACACGACTTATCGCCACTGGCAG
CAGCCACTGGTAACAGGATTAGCAGAGCGAGGTATGTAGGCGGTGCTACAGAGTTCTTGAAGTGGTGGCC
TAACTACGGCTACACTAGAAGAACAGTATTTGGTATCTGCGCTCTGCTGAAGCCAGTTACCTTCGGAAAA
AGAGTTGGTAGCTCTTGATCCGGCAAACAAACCACCGCTGGTAGCGGTGGTTTTTTTGTTTGCAAGCAGC
AGATTACGCGCAGAAAAAAAGGATCTCAAGAAGATCCTTTGATCTTTTCTACGGGGTCTGACGCTCAGTG
GAACGAAAACTCACGTTAAGGGATTTTGGTCATGAGATTATCAAAAAGGATCTTCACCTAGATCCTTTTA
AATTAAAAATGAAGTTTTAAATCAATCTAAAGTATATATGAGTAAACTTGGTCTGACAGTTACCAATGCT
TAATCAGTGAGGCACCTATCTCAGCGATCTGTCTATTTCGTTCATCCATAGTTGCCTGACTCCCCGTCGT
GTAGATAACTACGATACGGGAGGGCTTACCATCTGGCCCCAGTGCTGCAATGATACCGCGAGACCCACGC
TCACCGGCTCCAGATTTATCAGCAATAAACCAGCCAGCCGGAAGGGCCGAGCGCAGAAGTGGTCCTGCAA
CTTTATCCGCCTCCATCCAGTCTATTAATTGTTGCCGGGAAGCTAGAGTAAGTAGTTCGCCAGTTAATAG
TTTGCGCAACGTTGTTGCCATTGCTACAGGCATCGTGGTGTCACGCTCGTCGTTTGGTATGGCTTCATTC
AGCTCCGGTTCCCAACGATCAAGGCGAGTTACATGATCCCCCATGTTGTGCAAAAAAGCGGTTAGCTCCT
TCGGTCCTCCGATCGTTGTCAGAAGTAAGTTGGCCGCAGTGTTATCACTCATGGTTATGGCAGCACTGCA
TAATTCTCTTACTGTCATGCCATCCGTAAGATGCTTTTCTGTGACTGGTGAGTACTCAACCAAGTCATTC
TGAGAATAGTGTATGCGGCGACCGAGTTGCTCTTGCCCGGCGTCAATACGGGATAATACCGCGCCACATA
GCAGAACTTTAAAAGTGCTCATCATTGGAAAACGTTCTTCGGGGCGAAAACTCTCAAGGATCTTACCGCT
GTTGAGATCCAGTTCGATGTAACCCACTCGTGCACCCAACTGATCTTCAGCATCTTTTACTTTCACCAGC
GTTTCTGGGTGAGCAAAAACAGGAAGGCAAAATGCCGCAAAAAAGGGAATAAGGGCGACACGGAAATGTT
GAATACTCATACTCTTCCTTTTTCAATATTATTGAAGCATTTATCAGGGTTATTGTCTCATGAGCGGATA
CATATTTGAATGTATTTAGAAAAATAAACAAATAGGGGTTCCGCGCACATTTCCCCGAAAAGTGCCACCT
GACGTCGACGGATCGGGAGATCTCCCGATCCCCTATGGTGCACTCTCAGTACAATCTGCTCTGATGCCGC
ATAGTTAAGCCAGTATCTGCTCCCTGCTTGTGTGTTGGAGGTCGCTGAGTAGTGCGCGAGCAAAATTTAA
GCTACAACAAGGCAAGGCTTGACCGACAATTGCATGAAGAATCTGCTTAGGGTTAGGCGTTTTGCGCTGC
TTCGCGATGTACGGGCCAGATATACGCGTTGACATTGATTATTGACTAGTTATTAATAGTAATCAATTAC
GGGGTCATTAGTTCATAGCCCATATATGGAGTTCCGCGTTACATAACTTACGGTAAATGGCCCGCCTGGC
TGACCGCCCAACGACCCCCGCCCATTGACGTCAATAATGACGTATGTTCCCATAGTAACGCCAATAGGGA
CTTTCCATTGACGTCAATGGGTGGAGTATTTACGGTAAACTGCCCACTTGGCAGTACATCAAGTGTATCA
TATGCCAAGTACGCCCCCTATTGACGTCAATGACGGTAAATGGCCCGCCTGGCATTATGCCCAGTACATG
ACCTTATGGGACTTTCCTACTTGGCAGTACATCTACGTATTAGTCATCGCTATTACCATGGTGATGCGGT
TTTGGCAGTACATCAATGGGCGTGGATAGCGGTTTGACTCACGGGGATTTCCAAGTCTCCACCCCATTGA
CGTCAATGGGAGTTTGTTTTGGCACCAAAATCAACGGGACTTTCCAAAATGTCGTAACAACTCCGCCCCA
TTGACGCAAATGGGCGGTAGGCGTGTACGGTGGGAGGTCTATATAAGCAGCGCGTTTTGCCTGTACTGGG
TCTCTCTGGTTAGACCAGATCTGAGCCTGGGAGCTCTCTGGCTAACTAGGGAACCCACTGCTTAAGCCTC
AATAAAGCTTGCCTTGAGTGCTTCAAGTAGTGTGTGCCCGTCTGTTGTGTGACTCTGGTAACTAGAGATC
CCTCAGACCCTTTTAGTCAGTGTGGAAAATCTCTAGCAGTGGCGCCCGAACAGGGACTTGAAAGCGAAAG
GGAAACCAGAGGAGCTCTCTCGACGCAGGACTCGGCTTGCTGAAGCGCGCACGGCAAGAGGCGAGGGGCG
GCGACTGGTGAGTACGCCAAAAATTTTGACTAGCGGAGGCTAGAAGGAGAGAGATGGGTGCGAGAGCGTC
AGTATTAAGCGGGGGAGAATTAGATCGCGATGGGAAAAAATTCGGTTAAGGCCAGGGGGAAAGAAAAAAT
ATAAATTAAAACATATAGTATGGGCAAGCAGGGAGCTAGAACGATTCGCAGTTAATCCTGGCCTGTTAGA
AACATCAGAAGGCTGTAGACAAATACTGGGACAGCTACAACCATCCCTTCAGACAGGATCAGAAGAACTT
AGATCATTATATAATACAGTAGCAACCCTCTATTGTGTGCATCAAAGGATAGAGATAAAAGACACCAAGG
AAGCTTTAGACAAGATAGAGGAAGAGCAAAACAAAAGTAAGACCACCGCACAGCAAGCGGCCGCTGATCT
TCAGACCTGGAGGAGGAGATATGAGGGACAATTGGAGAAGTGAATTATATAAATATAAAGTAGTAAAAAT
TGAACCATTAGGAGTAGCACCCACCAAGGCAAAGAGAAGAGTGGTGCAGAGAGAAAAAAGAGCAGTGGGA
ATAGGAGCTTTGTTCCTTGGGTTCTTGGGAGCAGCAGGAAGCACTATGGGCGCAGCGTCAATGACGCTGA
CGGTACAGGCCAGACAATTATTGTCTGGTATAGTGCAGCAGCAGAACAATTTGCTGAGGGCTATTGAGGC
GCAACAGCATCTGTTGCAACTCACAGTCTGGGGCATCAAGCAGCTCCAGGCAAGAATCCTGGCTGTGGAA
AGATACCTAAAGGATCAACAGCTCCTGGGGATTTGGGGTTGCTCTGGAAAACTCATTTGCACCACTGCTG
TGCCTTGGAATGCTAGTTGGAGTAATAAATCTCTGGAACAGATTTGGAATCACACGACCTGGATGGAGTG
GGACAGAGAAATTAACAATTACACAAGCTTAATACACTCCTTAATTGAAGAATCGCAAAACCAGCAAGAA
AAGAATGAACAAGAATTATTGGAATTAGATAAATGGGCAAGTTTGTGGAATTGGTTTAACATAACAAATT
GGCTGTGGTATATAAAATTATTCATAATGATAGTAGGAGGCTTGGTAGGTTTAAGAATAGTTTTTGCTGT
ACTTTCTATAGTGAATAGAGTTAGGCAGGGATATTCACCATTATCGTTTCAGACCCACCTCCCAACCCCG
AGGGGACCCGACAGGCCCGAAGGAATAGAAGAAGAAGGTGGAGAGAGAGACAGAGACAGATCCATTCGAT
TAGTGAACGGATCGGCACTGCGTGCGCCAATTCTGCAGACAAATGGCAGTATTCATCCACAATTTTAAAA
GAAAAGGGGGGATTGGGGGGTACAGTGCAGGGGAAAGAATAGTAGACATAATAGCAACAGACATACAAAC
TAAAGAATTACAAAAACAAATTACAAAAATTCAAAATTTTCGGGTTTATTACAGGGACAGCAGAGATCCA
GTTTGGTTAATTAAATAACTTCGTATAGCATACATTATACGAAGTTATGATAAGAGACGGTGGTGGCGCC
GCTACAGGGCGCGTCCCATTCGCCATTCAGGCTGCGCAACTGTTGGGAAGGGCGATCGGTGCGGGCCTCT
TCGCTATTACGCCAGCTGGCGAAAGGGGGATGTGCTGCAAGGCGATTAAGTTGGGTAACGCCAGGGTTTT
CCCAGTCACGACGTTGTAAAACGACGGCCAGTGAGCGCGCGTAATACGACTCACTATAGGGCGAATTGGG
TACCGGGCCCCCCCTCGAGGTCCTCCAGCTTTTGTTCCCTTTAGTGAGGGTTAATTGCGCGCTTGGCGTA
ATCATGGTCATAGCTGTTTCCTGTGTGAAATTGTTATCCGCTCACAATTCCACACAACATACGAGCCGGA
AGCATAAAGTGTAAAGCCTGGGGTGCCTAATGAGTGAGCTAACTCACATTAATTGCGTTG
