>Addgene plasmid #89794 | pLV hUbC-dCas9-dMQ1-EGFG | depositor partial sequence | sequence record 174076 | dCas9-dMQ1-EGFP
TCTAGAGCCACCATGGACTACAAAGACCATGACGGTGATTATAAAGATCATGACATCGATTACAAGGATG
ACGATGACAAGATGGCCCCCAAGAAGAAGAGGAAGGTGGGCCGCGGAATGGACAAGAAGTACTCCATTGG
GCTCGCCATCGGCACAAACAGCGTCGGCTGGGCCGTCATTACGGACGAGTACAAGGTGCCGAGCAAAAAA
TTCAAAGTTCTGGGCAATACCGATCGCCACAGCATAAAGAAGAACCTCATTGGCGCCCTCCTGTTCGACT
CCGGGGAAACCGCCGAAGCCACGCGGCTCAAAAGAACAGCACGGCGCAGATATACCCGCAGAAAGAATCG
GATCTGCTACCTGCAGGAGATCTTTAGTAATGAGATGGCTAAGGTGGATGACTCTTTCTTCCATAGGCTG
GAGGAGTCCTTTTTGGTGGAGGAGGATAAAAAGCACGAGCGCCACCCAATCTTTGGCAATATCGTGGACG
AGGTGGCGTACCATGAAAAGTACCCAACCATATATCATCTGAGGAAGAAGCTTGTAGACAGTACTGATAA
GGCTGACTTGCGGTTGATCTATCTCGCGCTGGCGCATATGATCAAATTTCGGGGACACTTCCTCATCGAG
GGGGACCTGAACCCAGACAACAGCGATGTCGACAAACTCTTTATCCAACTGGTTCAGACTTACAATCAGC
TTTTCGAAGAGAACCCGATCAACGCATCCGGAGTTGACGCCAAAGCAATCCTGAGCGCTAGGCTGTCCAA
ATCCCGGCGGCTCGAAAACCTCATCGCACAGCTCCCTGGGGAGAAGAAGAACGGCCTGTTTGGTAATCTT
ATCGCCCTGTCACTCGGGCTGACCCCCAACTTTAAATCTAACTTCGACCTGGCCGAAGATGCCAAGCTTC
AACTGAGCAAAGACACCTACGATGATGATCTCGACAATCTGCTGGCCCAGATCGGCGACCAGTACGCAGA
CCTTTTTTTGGCGGCAAAGAACCTGTCAGACGCCATTCTGCTGAGTGATATTCTGCGAGTGAACACGGAG
ATCACCAAAGCTCCGCTGAGCGCTAGTATGATCAAGCGCTATGATGAGCACCACCAAGACTTGACTTTGC
TGAAGGCCCTTGTCAGACAGCAACTGCCTGAGAAGTACAAGGAAATTTTCTTCGATCAGTCTAAAAATGG
CTACGCCGGATACATTGACGGCGGAGCAAGCCAGGAGGAATTTTACAAATTTATTAAGCCCATCTTGGAA
AAAATGGACGGCACCGAGGAGCTGCTGGTAAAGCTTAACAGAGAAGATCTGTTGCGCAAACAGCGCACTT
TCGACAATGGAAGCATCCCCCACCAGATTCACCTGGGCGAACTGCACGCTATCCTCAGGCGGCAAGAGGA
TTTCTACCCCTTTTTGAAAGATAACAGGGAAAAGATTGAGAAAATCCTCACATTTCGGATACCCTACTAT
GTAGGCCCCCTCGCCCGGGGAAATTCCAGATTCGCGTGGATGACTCGCAAATCAGAAGAGACCATCACTC
CCTGGAACTTCGAGGAAGTCGTGGATAAGGGGGCCTCTGCCCAGTCCTTCATCGAAAGGATGACTAACTT
TGATAAAAATCTGCCTAACGAAAAGGTGCTTCCTAAACACTCTCTGCTGTACGAGTACTTCACAGTTTAT
AACGAGCTCACCAAGGTCAAATACGTCACAGAAGGGATGAGAAAGCCAGCATTCCTGTCTGGAGAGCAGA
AGAAAGCTATCGTGGACCTCCTCTTCAAGACGAACCGGAAAGTTACCGTGAAACAGCTCAAAGAAGACTA
TTTCAAAAAGATTGAATGTTTCGACTCTGTTGAAATCAGCGGAGTGGAGGATCGCTTCAACGCATCCCTG
GGAACGTATCACGATCTCCTGAAAATCATTAAAGACAAGGACTTCCTGGACAATGAGGAGAACGAGGACA
TTCTTGAGGACATTGTCCTCACCCTTACGTTGTTTGAAGATAGGGAGATGATTGAAGAACGCTTGAAAAC
TTACGCTCATCTCTTCGACGACAAAGTCATGAAACAGCTCAAGAGGCGCCGATATACAGGATGGGGGCGG
CTGTCAAGAAAACTGATCAATGGGATCCGAGACAAGCAGAGTGGAAAGACAATCCTGGATTTTCTTAAGT
CCGATGGATTTGCCAACCGGAACTTCATGCAGTTGATCCATGATGACTCTCTCACCTTTAAGGAGGACAT
CCAGAAAGCACAAGTTTCTGGCCAGGGGGACAGTCTTCACGAGCACATCGCTAATCTTGCAGGTAGCCCA
GCTATCAAAAAGGGAATACTGCAGACCGTTAAGGTCGTGGATGAACTCGTCAAAGTAATGGGAAGGCATA
AGCCCGAGAATATCGTTATCGAGATGGCCCGAGAGAACCAAACTACCCAGAAGGGACAGAAGAACAGTAG
GGAAAGGATGAAGAGGATTGAAGAGGGTATAAAAGAACTGGGGTCCCAAATCCTTAAGGAACACCCAGTT
GAAAACACCCAGCTTCAGAATGAGAAGCTCTACCTGTACTACCTGCAGAACGGCAGGGACATGTACGTGG
ATCAGGAACTGGACATCAATCGGCTCTCCGACTACGACGTGGATGCCATCGTGCCCCAGTCTTTTCTCAA
AGATGATTCTATTGATAATAAAGTGTTGACAAGATCCGATAAAAATAGAGGGAAGAGTGATAACGTCCCC
TCAGAAGAAGTTGTCAAGAAAATGAAAAATTATTGGCGGCAGCTGCTGAACGCCAAACTGATCACACAAC
GGAAGTTCGATAATCTGACTAAGGCTGAACGAGGTGGCCTGTCTGAGTTGGATAAAGCCGGCTTCATCAA
AAGGCAGCTTGTTGAGACACGCCAGATCACCAAGCACGTGGCCCAAATTCTCGATTCACGCATGAACACC
AAGTACGATGAAAATGACAAACTGATTCGAGAGGTGAAAGTTATTACTCTGAAGTCTAAGCTGGTCTCAG
ATTTCAGAAAGGACTTTCAGTTTTATAAGGTGAGAGAGATCAACAATTACCACCATGCGCATGATGCCTA
CCTGAATGCAGTGGTAGGCACTGCACTTATCAAAAAATATCCCAAGCTTGAATCTGAATTTGTTTACGGA
GACTATAAAGTGTACGATGTTAGGAAAATGATCGCAAAGTCTGAGCAGGAAATAGGCAAGGCCACCGCTA
AGTACTTCTTTTACAGCAATATTATGAATTTTTTCAAGACCGAGATTACACTGGCCAATGGAGAGATTCG
GAAGCGACCACTTATCGAAACAAACGGAGAAACAGGAGAAATCGTGTGGGACAAGGGTAGGGATTTCGCG
ACAGTCCGGAAGGTCCTGTCCATGCCGCAGGTGAACATCGTTAAAAAGACCGAAGTACAGACCGGAGGCT
TCTCCAAGGAAAGTATCCTCCCGAAAAGGAACAGCGACAAGCTGATCGCACGCAAAAAAGATTGGGACCC
CAAGAAATACGGCGGATTCGATTCTCCTACAGTCGCTTACAGTGTACTGGTTGTGGCCAAAGTGGAGAAA
GGGAAGTCTAAAAAACTCAAAAGCGTCAAGGAACTGCTGGGCATCACAATCATGGAGCGATCAAGCTTCG
AAAAAAACCCCATCGACTTTCTCGAGGCGAAAGGATATAAAGAGGTCAAAAAAGACCTCATCATTAAGCT
TCCCAAGTACTCTCTCTTTGAGCTTGAAAACGGCCGGAAACGAATGCTCGCTAGTGCGGGCGAGCTGCAG
AAAGGTAACGAGCTGGCACTGCCCTCTAAATACGTTAATTTCTTGTATCTGGCCAGCCACTATGAAAAGC
TCAAAGGGTCTCCCGAAGATAATGAGCAGAAGCAGCTGTTCGTGGAACAACACAAACACTACCTTGATGA
GATCATCGAGCAAATAAGCGAATTCTCCAAAAGAGTGATCCTCGCCGACGCTAACCTCGATAAGGTGCTT
TCTGCTTACAATAAGCACAGGGATAAGCCCATCAGGGAGCAGGCAGAAAACATTATCCACTTGTTTACTC
TGACCAACTTGGGCGCGCCTGCAGCCTTCAAGTACTTCGACACCACCATAGACAGAAAGCGGTACACCTC
TACAAAGGAGGTCCTGGACGCCACACTGATTCATCAGTCAATTACGGGGCTCTATGAAACAAGAATCGAC
CTCTCTCAGCTCGGTGGAGACAGCAGGGCTGACCCCAAGAAGAAGAGGAAGGTGGCTAGGGACAGCAAAG
TGGAGAACAAAACAAAGAAGCTGAGAGTGTTCGAAGCCTTCGCCGGCATTGGCGCCCAGAGAAAGGCCCT
GGAGAAAGTGAGGAAGGACGAGTACGAGATCGTGGGACTGGCCGAGTGGTATGTGCCCGCCATCGTCATG
TACCAGGCCATCCATAACAACTTCCACACCAAGCTCGAGTACAAGTCCGTCAGCAGAGAGGAGATGATCG
ACTACCTCGAGAACAAGACCCTGTCCTGGAACAGCAAGAACCCCGTCAGCAACGGATACTGGAAGAGGAA
GAAGGATGACGAGCTGAAGATCATCTACAACGCCATCAAGCTGTCCGAAAAGGAGGGCAACATTTTCGAC
ATCAGGGACCTCTACAAGAGGACACTGAAGAACATCGACCTGCTCACCTACAGCTTCCCTTCCCAGGACC
TGAGCCAGCAAGGCATCCAGAAGGGCATGAAGAGGGGAAGCGGCACCAGATCCGGCCTGCTCTGGGAGAT
CGAAAGAGCCCTGGACTCCACCGAGAAGAACGACCTGCCTAAGTACCTCCTCATGGAGAACGTGGGAGCC
CTGCTGCACAAGAAGAACGAGGAGGAGCTGAACCAATGGAAGCAGAAGCTGGAGAGCCTGGGCTACCAGA
ACAGCATCGAAGTCCTCAATGCTGCCGATTTCGGATCCAGCCAGGCCAGGAGGAGAGTGTTCATGATCTC
CACCCTCAATGAGTTCGTGGAACTGCCTAAGGGCGACAAGAAGCCCAAGAGCATCAAAAAGGTGCTGAAC
AAGATCGTGAGCGAGAAGGACATCCTCAACAACCTGCTGAAATACAACCTCACCGAATTCAAGAAGACCA
AGTCCAACATCAACAAGGCCAGCCTGATCGGCTACTCCAAGTTCAACTCCGAGGGCTATGTGTACGACCC
CGAGTTCACAGGCCCCACACTGACAGCTGCCGGCGCCAACTCCAGGATCAAGATCAAGGACGGCAGCAAC
ATCAGGAAGATGAACAGCGACGAGACCTTCCTGTACATCGGCTTTGACAGCCAGGACGGCAAGAGAGTGA
ACGAAATCGAGTTCCTGACCGAGAACCAGAAGATCTTCGTGTGTGGCAACAGCATCAGCGTGGAGGTGCT
GGAGGCCATCATTGACAAGATCGGCGGCCCTAGCGAGGGCAGAGGAAGTCTTCTAACATGCGGTGACGTG
GAGGAGAATCCCGGCCCTGGTACCGTGAGCAAGGGCGAGGAGCTGTTCACCGGGGTGGTGCCCATCCTGG
TCGAGCTGGACGGCGACGTAAACGGCCACAAGTTCAGCGTGTCCGGCGAGGGCGAGGGCGATGCCACCTA
CGGCAAGCTGACCCTGAAGTTCATCTGCACCACCGGCAAGCTGCCCGTGCCCTGGCCCACCCTCGTGACC
ACCCTGACCTACGGCGTGCAGTGCTTCAGCCGCTACCCCGACCACATGAAGCAGCACGACTTCTTCAAGT
CCGCCATGCCCGAAGGCTACGTCCAGGAGCGCACCATCTTCTTCAAGGACGACGGCAACTACAAGACCCG
CGCCGAGGTGAAGTTCGAGGGCGACACCCTGGTGAACCGCATCGAGCTGAAGGGCATCGACTTCAAGGAG
GACGGCAACATCCTGGGGCACAAGCTGGAGTACAACTACAACAGCCACAACGTCTATATCATGGCCGACA
AGCAGAAGAACGGCATCAAGGTGAACTTCAAGATCCGCCACAACATCGAGGACGGCAGCGTGCAGCTCGC
CGACCACTACCAGCAGAACACCCCCATCGGCGACGGCCCCGTGCTGCTGCCCGACAACCACTACCTGAGC
ACCCAGTCCGCCCTGAGCAAAGACCCCAACGAGAAGCGCGATCACATGGTCCTGCTGGAGTTCGTGACCG
CCGCCGGGATCACTCTCGGCATGGACGAGCTGTACAAGACCGGT
